Addgene plasmid #136103: 5UTR_MpNOP1
Purpose: 5UTR for cloning with PROM_MpNOP1
Depositing lab: Jim Haseloff. Depositing organization: University of Cambridge. Publication: Systematic tools for reprogramming plant gene expression in a simple model, Marchantia polymorpha. Sauret-Gueto S, Frangedakis E, Silvestri L, Rebmann M, Tomaselli M, Markel K, Delmans M, West A, Patron NJ, Haseloff J. ACS Synth Biol. 2020 Mar 12. doi: 10.1021/acssynbio.9b00511. PubMed 32163700.
Backbone
  Vector backbone: pUAP4
  Vector type: Plant Expression, Synthetic Biology
Growth in bacteria
  Bacterial resistance: Chloramphenicol, 25 μg/mL
  Growth temperature: 37°C
  Growth strain: DH5alpha
  Copy number: High Copy
Gene/Insert
  Gene/Insert name: 5UTR_MpNOP1 Mapoly0008s0036
  Species: Marchantia polymorpha
  Mutation: BsaI/ SapI domesticated
  Cloning method: Restriction Enzyme; 5′ cloning site BsaI (destroyed during cloning); 3′ cloning site BsaI (destroyed during cloning)
  Sequencing primers: 5′ n/a
Depositor comments: Please visit https://www.biorxiv.org/content/10.1101/2020.02.29.971002v1 for bioRxiv preprint.
How to cite: 5UTR_MpNOP1 was a gift from Jim Haseloff (Addgene plasmid # 136103 ; http://n2t.net/addgene:136103 ; RRID:Addgene_136103)
