[The description below was written by a language model from this plasmid's Addgene catalogue record and pLannotate feature annotations shown in this document.]
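Description:
5UTR_MpNOP1 is a basic DNA part plasmid (a "level 0" style module) for modular plant synthetic biology, built in the pUAP4 universal acceptor backbone. It is propagated in E. coli as a high-copy plasmid through a ColE1/pUC-type origin of replication and is selected with chloramphenicol, resistance being provided by the cat (chloramphenicol acetyltransferase) gene under its native cat promoter and followed by the phage lambda t0 terminator. Two further annotated bacterial terminators, one derived from the E. coli his operon and one putative, lie on either side of the unannotated region. They presumably insulate the cloned part from read-through transcription.

The payload is the 5′ untranslated region of the Marchantia polymorpha gene MpNOP1 (Mapoly0008s0036). It has been "domesticated", meaning internal BsaI and SapI recognition sites were removed so the part is compatible with Type IIS restriction enzyme assembly. The record lists BsaI at both cloning junctions, destroyed during cloning. The insert itself is not annotated in the feature table, which identifies only backbone elements. The roughly 2.7 kb unannotated stretch between the two insulating terminators in the 4,788 nt sequence presumably contains it, but the record does not give its exact boundaries or length.

The plasmid carries no promoter, coding sequence or plant selection marker of its own, so it is not a stand-alone expression vector. Its stated purpose is to be combined with the companion promoter part PROM_MpNOP1, so that the MpNOP1 upstream regulatory region can be rebuilt in multi-part assemblies driving genes of interest in Marchantia. It belongs to a toolkit of standardised parts for reprogramming gene expression in this liverwort model.
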