Features (pLannotate 1.2.2; 6 found; start..end, strand, type, name):
     71..114     -  terminator     bacterial terminator: putative bacterial transcription terminator
   2878..2935    +  terminator     his operon terminator: This putative transcriptin terminator from the E. coli his operon has a 2-bp deletion introduced during synthesis. Its efficiency has not been determined.
   3130..3718    -  rep_origin     ori: high-copy-number ColE1/pMB1/pBR322/pUC origin of replication
   3901..3995    -  terminator     lambda t0 terminator: transcription terminator from phage lambda
   4019..4675    -  CDS            cat: CAT_ECOLX - Experimental evidence at protein level: Swiss-Prot protein existence level 1. This enzyme is an effector of chloramphenicol resistance in bacteria. From Escherichia coli. This protein is used as a marker in many commonly used cloning vectors, such as pACYC184.
   4676..4773    -  promoter       cat promoter: promoter of the E. coli cat gene encoding chloramphenicol acetyltransferase
>Addgene plasmid #136103 | 5UTR_MpNOP1 | addgene full sequence | sequence record 275039 | Addgene NGS Result
CCACCTGACGTCTAAGAAACCATTATTATCATGACATTAACCTATAAAAATAGGCGTATCACGAGGCAGA
ATTTCAGATAAAAAAAATCCTTAGCTTTCGCTAAGGATGATTTCTGGAATTCGGTCTCGTACTGGCTTGA
ACCTTGTGACTTGGCTGCCTAGCTGTCCATTTTGTCCGACTGGTTCTCCTGGGCCTTGATGGTGCACACA
ATGGAGTCCGTGCGAGTCAGTGGGCGGGCAGACACAGCTAGAGCCCCCGCACTGTGAGCAGCCTTCAAGG
GAAGGCCAGGGGCCGAGAGAAATGCGCTCCAACGGCCCGGCCCCGATGGGATGGCATGGCATGGGAGGAG
GACGAGCAGCAGCTGGTTCGCCTGGAGGTGAAGAAGAGTAGAGGTGGAGTTTAGTGAGTCCAGTTCACAG
AGGAGGGCGCCGGAAAAGACTCCTGACTCATGACTGGGATCAGACACATGATGGCGGATGACCTTTCTGC
CTTCCTGCGCATGACTCTGAGCTCAAGTCTCATCTTGTAGTCGAGGTGAGCGAATGACTGTGTATGCTCG
TAGTTTACATGTTTGTTGCTCGGCCTTCGTTCTGCCTCAAGTTCAGCAGCAAGCTCAGTCCTGGGCTCAG
CTTCCCCCGTCTCCTCTCTCTCTCTATCTCCCTCCCTCGTTTCTATTTCCTCTCTCGTGGTCTTCGGTCC
CGTTCGGTCTGTTCTGTAGGGTGGATGCTATTATGGTCTGTTGAAGGGCATCATGGGATGGGTTGGATTG
GGACGAGCAGCTGGAATGGAGTGAGTCTGAAGCTCTTATTCGGGCTCGCCTCCCGCTCTTGGAGCTGCAA
ACGAAGCCGCGCAGCGTCGTGCGTCAGCTCCACAAGTCTGGGACGGAGGGATTGATGCATATTTACTAAG
TTTACAGCCCCTTCGGTTGGATCCTCGTCGGCCTCTGTCATCATTCGTTCTGTTCGTTCGTCCGAGGCGG
TGCTGTGAAAGAACGGGTCGTCGCTGGGTTGGGTTGGGTTGACTTTCGGGCCAATTTGCGAGCCCCGAAC
CGGGGACGGACCTGGCTGGGCCTTGATTCTTCAATTCGGCCTTGACCACGTCACGCCCTCCCGCTTGTCC
TTGCTCGCTGCCTCGACCCCGCCCGGACAGCTAGAACGAGATTCCTGGAGCCCGCAGGTGGAGCTTATCT
CCTCCTCCCCGCGCACTCCGAATTTTCCTCGCCTCTGCTGCCTCGGACTGTCGCTCGTCCCGCCCGCGCC
CAGGAGACGAGGTCCCGTGCCATCTCTCGTCTGTGTCTCTCTCGGTCCTGTTGTGCTGCTCTCTTGGCCA
CTGGAGGCGAGCAAGCGAGCAAGCGAGAAAGGAAGGAAGTAAGGATAGGTGCCTGACGGCGGACGGAGCC
GCAGCTGGAGCTGGGGTCGTTCTTCTTCTTTGCGTGTAGGGAGACGACGAAGTGCCGGCATTGTAGAGAT
CAGCGGTGTCACACTCACGCCTGTGCGAATAGTATCGGAATGAAATAGGTTTATGCTTGAGCTCTGGGGC
GAGGGGGCTTTCTGCATTGAGTTGAGCGTCGGCCCGAGAAGGCGGGGAGGCAGGCAGTCCACCGAGGTCG
GCCATAGCTTTCCTTCCCAACCTCGTATGTGCTCGCCGGAATGAAGGAAGAGAATGATCATGATACTGCC
GAGATGTTGCAAGAGCCCGTGGTGGGATCAGAGCATGGAGTTTGATTTTTGGTAAGCAGTATGAGTTATG
GTTCAGAGAGTGGAAGGTGGAAAGGGTGAGGGAGTGGCAGTGAGCACAGCAGGGTCGAGCAGGCTATGTA
GCTGGAATGGAGTGCGAGCAAGCTCAAGAGTTTTCTCCTTTGGATTTTCCGGTAGATTTGTAATGCTCGA
GAGTAGAAATTCCAGGCCAACTCCCTCATTTGATGTCCCGAGGGGAGCAAGGGTCTTCTTCTCATGGGAA
CGGCGGTCAAATTCTCGGTGGATTGAAACGGGGCCTAGCTGGGAATTTCTCATCGAAAGAAATTTTCAGC
GCTGAAATACGTCCGAGAGATCAAGTAAGGTTTTGATAACAGTGCAGAAGGGGATATTGTCTGGTGGGTT
GGGATTGTTGCTGGCGCAGTCAAACGAGGGAAATACTCCTAAGCGTGGTTCTGCTGTCTTTGTCATATTT
CAAAGTCTTCATCTGTTTTTCATCACCCAGCGAGTGTGAGAAGTCTGAATGTGTGAGCAGAAATAAAAGG
GAATTTCGAGCCATAAGAACCAGCTAAAGAACATCAAACGAGCTGTGAGCGGACTCGTCTCTTAGACTTA
AGATTCACTCAAACGTCATTGCGTGTAACTTGTTCCTAGGACTGCTTTTTTGGTTTGCTGCCGTCGATAT
CGTCACACGTTTTGTAGTCTTCCATTCTCGTGATTACCCCGGAATTATTTTCGTCTTCACCTGAACGATT
TTCTTACAAAGTGGACGAGATGAACGTGCTTGTTCTCTCGAGGGCCCCGGATCGACCTTCTGCTTTTTCG
TCCTCGTTTGATCTCCTGGGATCCGAGAGCTTGGTCACTCGTCGATGTTTTCCTCGTTAGAAAAAGTGTA
ATGGGTTAGCAGTCCCCTGCATCAGACTGTCAATTTCCATTTGTTTTAATTGGAAGAAGGCCCGGAGTTT
CCCGGGTTCGTCTTTACTCTGTTCGTATAGTGTCGCGTGTGCCCAGTTGTTGTATTTCCAGAGTGTACCT
TGCGGTGGAGTTGACTTTTTCGTGCCACATGAATGTAAACCGTTTGAGCACTATTATCTGTTAAGGCTGC
TAATCAACACTGACCTCTCAATTGCGCTGTATGTGGATGCAGTTAGGAGCCTTGTCGAATAATGTGAGAC
CCTGCAGTCCGGCAAAAAAGGGCAAGGTGTCACCACCCTGCCCTTTTTCTTTAAAACCGAAAAGATTACT
TCGCGTTATGCAGGCTTCCTCGCTCACTGACTCGCTGCGCTCGGTCGTTCGGCTGCGGCGAGCGGTATCA
GCTCACTCAAAGGCGGTAATACGGTTATCCACAGAATCAGGGGATAACGCAGGAAAGAACATGTGAGCAA
AAGGCCAGCAAAAGGCCAGGAACCGTAAAAAGGCCGCGTTGCTGGCGTTTTTCCACAGGCTCCGCCCCCC
TGACGAGCATCACAAAAATCGACGCTCAAGTCAGAGGTGGCGAAACCCGACAGGACTATAAAGATACCAG
GCGTTTCCCCCTGGAAGCTCCCTCGTGCGCTCTCCTGTTCCGACCCTGCCGCTTACCGGATACCTGTCCG
CCTTTCTCCCTTCGGGAAGCGTGGCGCTTTCTCATAGCTCACGCTGTAGGTATCTCAGTTCGGTGTAGGT
CGTTCGCTCCAAGCTGGGCTGTGTGCACGAACCCCCCGTTCAGCCCGACCGCTGCGCCTTATCCGGTAAC
TATCGTCTTGAGTCCAACCCGGTAAGACACGACTTATCGCCACTGGCAGCAGCCACTGGTAACAGGATTA
GCAGAGCGAGGTATGTAGGCGGTGCTACAGAGTTCTTGAAGTGGTGGCCTAACTACGGCTACACTAGAAG
AACAGTATTTGGTATCTGCGCTCTGCTGAAGCCAGTTACCTTCGGAAAAAGAGTTGGTAGCTCTTGATCC
GGCAAACAAACCACCGCTGGTAGCGGTGGTTTTTTTGTTTGCAAGCAGCAGATTACGCGCAGAAAAAAAG
GATCTCAAGAAGATCCTTTGATCTTTTCTACGGGGTCTGACGCTCAGTGGAACGAAAACTCACGTTAAGG
GATTTTGGTCATGAGATTATCAAAAAGGATCTTCACCTAGATCCTTTTAAATTAAAAATGAAGTTTTAAA
TCAATCTAAAGTATATATGAGTAAACTTGGTCTGACAGCTCGAGGCTTGGATTCTCACCAATAAAAAACG
CCCGGCGGCAACCGAGCGTTCTGAACAAATCCAGATGGAGTTCTGAGGTCATTACTGGATCTATCAACAG
GAGTCCAAGCGAGCTCGATATCAAATTACGCCCCGCCCTGCCACTCATCGCAGTACTGTTGTAATTCATT
AAGCATTCTGCCGACATGGAAGCCATCACAAACGGCATGATGAACCTGAATCGCCAGCGGCATCAGCACC
TTGTCGCCTTGCGTATAATATTTGCCCATGGTGAAAACGGGGGCGAAGAAGTTGTCCATATTGGCCACGT
TTAAATCAAAACTGGTGAAACTCACCCAGGGATTGGCTGAGACGAAAAACATATTCTCAATAAACCCTTT
AGGGAAATAGGCCAGGTTTTCACCGTAACACGCCACATCTTGCGAATATATGTGTAGAAACTGCCGGAAA
TCGTCGTGGTATTCACTCCAGAGCGATGAAAACGTTTCAGTTTGCTCATGGAAAACGGTGTAACAAGGGT
GAACACTATCCCATATCACCAGCTCACCGTCTTTCATTGCCATACGAAATTCCGGATGAGCATTCATCAG
GCGGGCAAGAATGTGAATAAAGGCCGGATAAAACTTGTGCTTATTTTTCTTTACGGTCTTTAAAAAGGCC
GTAATATCCAGCTGAACGGTCTGGTTATAGGTACATTGAGCAACTGACTGAAATGCCTCAAAATGTTCTT
TACGATGCCATTGGGATATATCAACGGTGGTATATCCAGTGATTTTTTTCTCCATTTTAGCTTCCTTAGC
TCCTGAAAATCTCGATAACTCAAAAAATACGCCCGGTAGTGATCTTATTTCATTATGGTGAAAGTTGGAA
CCTCTTACGTGCCCGATCAACTCGAGTG
